Addgene plasmid #64715: pQUAST-p65AD::CaM
Purpose: generating transgenic TRIC flies
Depositing lab: Liqun Luo. Depositing organization: Stanford University. Publication: A transcriptional reporter of intracellular Ca in Drosophila. Gao XJ, Riabinina O, Li J, Potter CJ, Clandinin TR, Luo L. Nat Neurosci. 2015 May 11. doi: 10.1038/nn.4016. PubMed 25961791.
Backbone
  Vector backbone: pQUAST
  Backbone manufacturer: see publication for details
  Vector type: Insect Expression
  Selectable markers: white
Growth in bacteria
  Bacterial resistance: Ampicillin, 100 μg/mL
  Growth temperature: 37°C
  Growth strain: DH5alpha
  Copy number: High Copy
Gene/Insert
  Gene/Insert name: p65AD::CaM
Resource information
  A portion of this plasmid was derived from a plasmid made by: see publication for details
Terms and licenses: Academic/Nonprofit Terms; Industry Terms: Not Available to Industry
How to cite: pQUAST-p65AD::CaM was a gift from Liqun Luo (Addgene plasmid # 64715 ; http://n2t.net/addgene:64715 ; RRID:Addgene_64715)
