[The description below was written by a language model from this plasmid's Addgene catalogue record and pLannotate feature annotations shown in this document.]
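Description:
pQUAST-p65AD::CaM is a 10.3 kb Drosophila transformation and insect expression plasmid built on the pQUAST backbone, deposited for generating transgenic flies carrying one component of the TRIC system, a transcriptional reporter of intracellular calcium. In bacteria it is maintained through a high-copy ColE1/pUC-type origin and selected with ampicillin via the β-lactamase gene and its native promoter. Short remnants of rop and the pBR322 bom region are also annotated. For fly transgenesis, the payload and a mini-white eye-colour marker lie between P element 5' and 3' ends, which allow transposase-mediated insertion into the germline. Transformants are then identified by rescue of eye pigmentation in a white mutant background.

The expression cassette begins with the Drosophila hsp70 basal promoter. In pQUAST-type vectors this sits downstream of QUAS sites, so transcription responds to the QF activator of the Q system, although the feature table does not annotate the QUAS repeats themselves. The open reading frame starts with an SV40 nuclear localization signal, followed by a fragment of human RELA (the p65 transcriptional activation domain) fused to calmodulin. It is terminated by the SV40 small t intron and polyadenylation region, and the small t and large T antigen fragments in the annotation are simply part of that 3' cassette.

By the usual split-activator logic, calcium-bound calmodulin would bring the p65 activation domain to a partner protein carrying a DNA-binding domain and a calmodulin-binding target. This would reconstitute a transcription factor as calcium rises. The partner construct and downstream reporter are not described in this record.
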