Features (pLannotate 1.2.2; 21 found; start..end, strand, type, name):
      1..229     -  CDS            mini-white (fragment): Drosophila white gene eye color pigment; white; This is a modified version of the white gene lacking part of the first intron.
    235..823     -  rep_origin     ori: high-copy-number ColE1/pMB1/pBR322/pUC origin of replication
    994..1854    -  CDS            AmpR: β-lactamase; bla; confers resistance to ampicillin, carbenicillin, and related antibiotics
   1855..1959    -  promoter       AmpR promoter: bla
   2054..2089    +  CDS            rop (fragment): Rop protein, which maintains plasmids at low copy number; rop
   2191..2260    +  misc_feature   bom (fragment): basis of mobility region from pBR322
   2259..2761    -  gene           mini-white (fragment): white; This modified version of the white gene lacks part of the first intron.
   2761..2993    -  misc_feature   P element 3' end: P element 3' end
   3140..3168    -  misc_feature   MCS (fragment): pBluescript multiple cloning site
   3189..3427    +  promoter       hsp70 promoter: Drosophila melanogaster hsp70Bb promoter
   3517..3536    +  CDS            SV40 NLS (fragment): nuclear localization signal of SV40 (simian virus 40) large T antigen
   3547..4359    +  CDS            RELA (fragment): TF65_HUMAN - Also known as NFKB3. Experimental evidence at protein level: Swiss-Prot protein existence level 1. NF-kappa-B is a pleiotropic transcription factor present in almost all cell types and is the endpoint of a series of signal transduction events that are initiated by a vast array of stimuli related to many biological processes such as inflammation, immunity, differentiation, cell growth, tumorigenesis and apoptosis. NF-kappa-B is a homo- or heterodimeric complex formed by the Rel-like domain- containing proteins RELA/p65, RELB, NFKB1/p105, NFKB1/p50, REL and NFKB2/p52. The heterodime
   4401..4843    +  CDS            calmodulin (fragment): calcium-binding protein
   4865..4939    +  CDS            small t antigen (fragment): SV40 (simian virus 40) small t antigen
   4941..5006    +  intron         small t intron: SV40 (simian virus 40) small t antigen intron
   5136..5156    +  CDS            SV40 NLS: nuclear localization signal of SV40 (simian virus 40) large T antigen
   5163..5297    +  CDS            LT_POVHA (fragment): Protein inferred from homology: Swiss-Prot protein existence level 3. Isoform large T antigen is a key early protein essential for both driving viral replication and inducing cellular transformation. Plays a role in viral genome replication by driving entry of quiescent cells into the cell cycle and by autoregulating the synthesis of viral early mRNA. Displays highly oncogenic activities by corrupting the host cellular checkpoint mechanisms that guard cell division and the transcription, replication, and repair of DNA. Participates in the modulation of cellular gene expression preceeding viral
   5322..5405    +  CDS            large T antigen (fragment): large T antigen from SV40 (simian virus 40)
   5428..5562    +  polyA_signal   SV40 poly(A) signal: SV40 polyadenylation signal
   6067..8949    +  CDS            mini-white: Drosophila white gene eye color pigment; white; This is a modified version of the white gene lacking part of the first intron.
   9727..10312   -  misc_feature   P element 5' end: No description available
>Addgene plasmid #64715 | pQUAST-p65AD::CaM | depositor full sequence | sequence record 109041 | pQUAST-p65AD::CaM sequence 10312 bps
GGCCAGACCCACGTAGTCCAGCGGCAGATCGGCGGCGGAGAAGTTAAGCGTCTCCAGGATGACCTTGCCC
GAACTGGGGCACGTGGTGTTCGACGATGTGCAGCTAATTTCGCCCGGCTCCACGTCCGCCCATTGGTTAA
TCAGCAGACCCTCGTTGGCGTAACGGAACCATGAGAGGTACGACAACCATTTGAGGTATACTGGCACCGA
GCCCGAGTTCAAGAAGAAGGCGTTTTTCCATAGGCTCCGCCCCCCTGACGAGCATCACAAAAATCGACGC
TCAAGTCAGAGGTGGCGAAACCCGACAGGACTATAAAGATACCAGGCGTTTCCCCCTGGAAGCTCCCTCG
TGCGCTCTCCTGTTCCGACCCTGCCGCTTACCGGATACCTGTCCGCCTTTCTCCCTTCGGGAAGCGTGGC
GCTTTCTCAATGCTCACGCTGTAGGTATCTCAGTTCGGTGTAGGTCGTTCGCTCCAAGCTGGGCTGTGTG
CACGAACCCCCCGTTCAGCCCGACCGCTGCGCCTTATCCGGTAACTATCGTCTTGAGTCCAACCCGGTAA
GACACGACTTATCGCCACTGGCAGCAGCCACTGGTAACAGGATTAGCAGAGCGAGGTATGTAGGCGGTGC
TACAGAGTTCTTGAAGTGGTGGCCTAACTACGGCTACACTAGAAGGACAGTATTTGGTATCTGCGCTCTG
CTGAAGCCAGTTACCTTCGGAAAAAGAGTTGGTAGCTCTTGATCCGGCAAACAAACCACCGCTGGTAGCG
GTGGTTTTTTTGTTTGCAAGCAGCAGATTACGCGCAGAAAAAAAGGATCTCAAGAAGATCCTTTGATCTT
TTCTACGGGGTCTGACGCTCAGTGGAACGAAAACTCACGTTAAGGGATTTTGGTCATGAGATTATCAAAA
AGGATCTTCACCTAGATCCTTTTAAATTAAAAATGAAGTTTTAAATCAATCTAAAGTATATATGAGTAAA
CTTGGTCTGACAGTTACCAATGCTTAATCAGTGAGGCACCTATCTCAGCGATCTGTCTATTTCGTTCATC
CATAGTTGCCTGACTCCCCGTCGTGTAGATAACTACGATACGGGAGGGCTTACCATCTGGCCCCAGTGCT
GCAATGATACCGCGAGACCCACGCTCACCGGCTCCAGATTTATCAGCAATAAACCAGCCAGCCGGAAGGG
CCGAGCGCAGAAGTGGTCCTGCAACTTTATCCGCCTCCATCCAGTCTATTAATTGTTGCCGGGAAGCTAG
AGTAAGTAGTTCGCCAGTTAATAGTTTGCGCAACGTTGTTGCCATTGCTACAGGCATCGTGGTGTCACGC
TCGTCGTTTGGTATGGCTTCATTCAGCTCCGGTTCCCAACGATCAAGGCGAGTTACATGATCCCCCATGT
TGTGCAAAAAAGCGGTTAGCTCCTTCGGTCCTCCGATCGTTGTCAGAAGTAAGTTGGCCGCAGTGTTATC
ACTCATGGTTATGGCAGCACTGCATAATTCTCTTACTGTCATGCCATCCGTAAGATGCTTTTCTGTGACT
GGTGAGTACTCAACCAAGTCATTCTGAGAATAGTGTATGCGGCGACCGAGTTGCTCTTGCCCGGCGTCAA
CACGGGATAATACCGCGCCACATAGCAGAACTTTAAAAGTGCTCATCATTGGAAAACGTTCTTCGGGGCG
AAAACTCTCAAGGATCTTACCGCTGTTGAGATCCAGTTCGATGTAACCCACTCGTGCACCCAACTGATCT
TCAGCATCTTTTACTTTCACCAGCGTTTCTGGGTGAGCAAAAACAGGAAGGCAAAATGCCGCAAAAAAGG
GAATAAGGGCGACACGGAAATGTTGAATACTCATACTCTTCCTTTTTCAATATTATTGAAGCATTTATCA
GGGTTATTGTCTCATGAGCGGATACATATTTGAATGTATTTAGAAAAATAAACAAATAGGGGTTCCGCGC
ACATTTCCCCGAAAAGTGCCACCTGACGTCTAAGAAACCATTATTATCATGACATTAACCTATAAAAATA
GGCGTATCACGAGGCCCTTTCGTCTCGCGCGTTTCGGTGATGACGGTGAAAACCTCTGACACATGCAGCT
CCCGGAGACGGTCACAGCTTGTCTGTAAGCGGATGCCGGGAGCAGACAAGCCCGTCAGGGCGCGTCAGCG
GGTGTTGGCGGGTGTCGGGGCTGGCTTAACTATGCGGCATCAGAGCAGATTGTACTGAGAGTGCACCATA
TGCGGTGTGAAATACCGCACCGAATCGCGCGGAACTAACGACAGTCGCTCCAAGGTCGTCGAACAAAAGG
TGAATGTGTTGCGGAGAGCGGGTGGGAGACAGCGAAAGAGCAACTACGAAACGTGGTGTGGTGGAGGTGA
ATTATGAAGAGGGCGCGCGATTTGAAAAGTATGTATATAAAAAATATATCCCGGTGTTTTATGTAGCGAT
AAACGAGTTTTTGATGTAAGGTATGCAGGTGTGTAAGTCTTTTGGTTAGAAGACAAATCCAAAGTCTACT
TGTGGGGATGTTCGAAGGGGAAATACTTGTATTCTATAGGTCATATCTTGTTTTTATTGGCACAAATATA
ATTACATTAGCTTTTTGAGGGGGCAATAAACAGTAAACACGATGGTAATAATGGTAAAAAAAAAAACAAG
CAGTTATTTCGGATATATGTCGGCTACTCCTTGCGTCGGGCCCGAAGTCTTAGAGCCAGATATGCGAGCA
CCCGGAAGCTCACGATGAGAATGGCCAGACCATGATGAAATAACATAAGGTGGTCCCGTCGGCAAGAGAC
ATCCACTTAACGTATGCTTGCAATAAGTGCGAGTGAAAGGAATAGTATTCTGAGTGTCGTATTGAGTCTG
AGTGAGACAGCGATATGATTGTTGATTAACCCTTAGCATGTCCGTGGGGTTTGAATTAACTCATAATATT
AATTAGACGAAATTATTTTTAAAGTTTTATTTTTAATAATTTGCGAGTACGCAAAGCTTGGCTGCATCCA
ACGCGTTGGGAGCTCTCCGGATCCAAGCTTGGATCCGGGTAATCGCTTATCCTCGGATAAACAATTATCC
TCACGGGTAATCGCTTATCCGCTCGGGTAATCGCTTATCCTCGGGTAATCGCTTATCCTTAAGCTTGATA
TCGAATTCCTGCAGCCCGAGCGGAGACTCTAGCGAGCGCCGGAGTATAAATAGAGGCGCTTCGTCTACGG
AGCGACAATTCAATTCAAACAAGCAAAGTGAACACGTCGCTAAGCGAAAGCTAAGCAAATAAACAAGCGC
AGCTGAACAAGCTAAACAATCTGCAGTAAAGTGCAAGTTAAAGTGAATCAATTAAAAGTAACCAGCAACC
AAGTAAATCAACTGCAACTACTGAAATCTGCCAAGAAGTAATTATTGAATACAAGAAGAGAACTCTGAAT
AGGGAATTGGGAATTCGTTAACAGATCGGGGGATCAATTCGTTAACAGATCTCAACATGGATAAAGCGGA
ATTAATTCCCGAGCCTCCAAAAAAGAAGAGAAAGGTCGAATTGGGATCCACGCCGATGGAGTTCCAGTAC
CTGCCCGATACGGATGACCGTCACCGTATCGAAGAAAAGCGGAAGCGAACCTATGAAACCTTCAAGTCCA
TCATGAAAAAGTCCCCCTTCTCGGGCCCCACGGACCCGCGCCCCCCGCCCCGTCGTATTGCGGTTCCTTC
GCGCAGCAGTGCCAGCGTCCCCAAACCCGCACCGCAGCCCTACCCGTTCACTTCCTCCCTTAGCACGATT
AACTATGATGAGTTCCCCACGATGGTGTTCCCCAGTGGACAAATTTCCCAGGCATCGGCACTGGCTCCGG
CCCCACCGCAAGTCCTCCCCCAGGCGCCCGCTCCGGCACCGGCTCCCGCAATGGTGAGTGCTCTGGCCCA
GGCCCCCGCTCCAGTCCCCGTGCTGGCGCCTGGACCCCCACAGGCAGTTGCCCCTCCTGCTCCGAAACCA
ACGCAGGCGGGCGAAGGAACCCTGAGCGAGGCCCTCTTGCAGCTTCAGTTCGATGACGAAGACTTGGGAG
CCCTGCTGGGTAACAGCACAGACCCTGCCGTATTCACCGATCTCGCATCCGTGGACAACAGCGAGTTTCA
GCAGCTCTTGAATCAGGGAATCCCGGTCGCACCTCATACCACAGAGCCCATGCTGATGGAATACCCGGAG
GCTATCACGCGACTGGTGACCGGCGCACAGCGACCACCCGATCCAGCCCCTGCCCCACTGGGTGCCCCGG
GTTTGCCCAATGGCCTCCTCAGCGGCGATGAGGATTTCTCCAGCATCGCTGATATGGATTTCTCCGCTTT
GCTGAGCCAGATAAGCTCCGCTAGCGGAGGAGGTGGTGGAGGTGGAGGTGGAGGTACTAGTGACCAACTG
ACTGAAGAGCAGATCGCAGAATTTAAAGAGGCTTTCTCCCTATTTGACAAGGACGGGGATGGGACAATAA
CAACCAAGGAGCTGGGGACGGTGATGCGGTCTCTGGGGCAGAACCCCACAGAAGCAGAGCTGCAGGACAT
GATCAATGAAGTAGATGCCGACGGTGACGGCACAATCGACTTCCCTGAGTTCCTGACAATGATGGCAAGA
AAAATGAAAGACACAGACAGTGAAGAAGAAATTAGAGAAGCGTTCCGTGTGTTTGATAAGGATGGCAATG
GCTACATCAGTGCAGCAGAGCTTCGCCACGTGATGACAAACCTTGGAGAGAAGTTAACAGATGAAGAGGT
TGATGAAATGATCAGGGAAGCAGACATCGATGGGGATGGTCAGGTAAACTACGAAGAGTTTGTACAAATG
ATGACAGCGAAGTAACTCGAGGGTACCTCTAGAGGATCTTTGTGAAGGAACCTTACTTCTGTGGTGTGAC
ATAATTGGACAAACTACCTACAGAGATTTAAAGCTCTAAGGTAAATATAAAATTTTTAAGTGTATAATGT
GTTAAACTACTGATTCTAATTGTTTGTGTATTTTAGATTCCAACCTATGGAACTGATGAATGGGAGCAGT
GGTGGAATGCCTTTAATGAGGAAAACCTGTTTTGCTCAGAAGAAATGCCATCTAGTGATGATGAGGCTAC
TGCTGACTCTCAACATTCTACTCCTCCAAAAAAGAAGAGAAAGGTAGAAGACCCCAAGGACTTTCCTTCA
GAATTGCTAAGTTTTTTGAGTCATGCTGTGTTTAGTAATAGAACTCTTGCTTGCTTTGCTATTTACACCA
CAAAGGAAAAAGCTGCACTGCTATACAAGAAAATTATGGAAAAATATTTGATGTATAGTGCCTTGACTAG
AGATCATAATCAGCCATACCACATTTGTAGAGGTTTTACTTGCTTTAAAAAACCTCCCACACCTCCCCCT
GAACCTGAAACATAAAATGAATGCAATTGTTGTTGTTAACTTGTTTATTGCAGCTTATAATGGTTACAAA
TAAAGCAATAGCATCACAAATTTCACAAATAAAGCATTTTTTTCACTGCATTCTAGTTGTGGTTTGTCCA
AACTCATCAATGTATCTTATCATGTCTGGATCGGATCCACTAGAAGGCCTTAGTATGTATGTAAGTTAAT
AAAACCCTTTTTTGGAGAATGTAGATTTAAAAAAACATATTTTTTTTTTATTTTTTACTGCACTGGACAT
CATTGAACTTATCTGATCAGTTTTAAATTTACTTCGATCCAAGGGTATTTGAAGTACCAGGTTCTTTCGA
TTACCTCTCACTCAAAATGACATTCCACTCAAAGTCAGCGCTGTTTGCCTCCTTCTCTGTCCACAGAAAT
ATCGCCGTCTCTTTCGCCGCTGCGTCCGCTATCTCTTTCGCCACCGTTTGTAGCGTTACCTAGCGTCAAT
GTCCGCCTTCAGTTGCACTTTGTCAGCGGTTTCGTGACGAAGCTCCAAGCGGTTTACGCCATCAATTAAA
CACAAAGTGCTGTGCCAAAACTCCTCTCGCTTCTTATTTTTGTTTGTTTTTTGAGTGATTGGGGTGGTGA
TTGGTTTTGGGTGGGTAAGCAGGGGAAAGTGTGAAAAATCCCGGCAATGGGCCAAGAGGATCAGGAGCTA
TTAATTCGCGGAGGCAGCAAACACCCATCTGCCGAGCATCTGAACAATGTGAGTAGTACATGTGCATACA
TCTTAAGTTCACTTGATCTATAGGAACTGCGATTGCAACATCAAATTGTCTGCGGCGTGAGAACTGCGAC
CCACAAAAATCCCAAACCGCAATCGCACAAACAAATAGTGACACGAAACAGATTATTCTGGTAGCTGTGC
TCGCTATATAAGACAATTTTTAAGATCATATCATGATCAAGACATCTAAAGGCATTCATTTTCGACTACA
TTCTTTTTTACAAAAAATATAACAACCAGATATTTTAAGCTGATCCTAGATGCACAAAAAATAAATAAAA
GTATAAACCTACTTCGTAGGATACTTCGTTTTGTTCGGGGTTAGATGAGCATAACGCTTGTAGTTGATAT
TTGAGATCCCCTATCATTGCAGGGTGACAGCGGAGCGGCTTCGCAGAGCTGCATTAACCAGGGCTTCGGG
CAGGCCAAAAACTACGGCACGCTCCTGCCACCCAGTCCGCCGGAGGACTCCGGTTCAGGGAGCGGCCAAC
TAGCCGAGAACCTCACCTATGCCTGGCACAATATGGACATCTTTGGGGCGGTCAATCAGCCGGGCTCCGG
ATGGCGGCAGCTGGTCAACCGGACACGCGGACTATTCTGCAACGAGCGACACATACCGGCGCCCAGGAAA
CATTTGCTCAAGAACGGTGAGTTTCTATTCGCAGTCGGCTGATCTGTGTGAAATCTTAATAAAGGGTCCA
ATTACCAATTTGAAACTCAGTTTGCGGCGTGGCCTATCCGGGCGAACTTTTGGCCGTGATGGGCAGTTCC
GGTGCCGGAAAGACGACCCTGCTGAATGCCCTTGCCTTTCGATCGCCGCAGGGCATCCAAGTATCGCCAT
CCGGGATGCGACTGCTCAATGGCCAACCTGTGGACGCCAAGGAGATGCAGGCCAGGTGCGCCTATGTCCA
GCAGGATGACCTCTTTATCGGCTCCCTAACGGCCAGGGAACACCTGATTTTCCAGGCCATGGTGCGGATG
CCACGACATCTGACCTATCGGCAGCGAGTGGCCCGCGTGGATCAGGTGATCCAGGAGCTTTCGCTCAGCA
AATGTCAGCACACGATCATCGGTGTGCCCGGCAGGGTGAAAGGTCTGTCCGGCGGAGAAAGGAAGCGTCT
GGCATTCGCCTCCGAGGCACTAACCGATCCGCCGCTTCTGATCTGCGATGAGCCCACCTCCGGACTGGAC
TCATTTACCGCCCACAGCGTCGTCCAGGTGCTGAAGAAGCTGTCGCAGAAGGGCAAGACCGTCATCCTGA
CCATTCATCAGCCGTCTTCCGAGCTGTTTGAGCTCTTTGACAAGATCCTTCTGATGGCCGAGGGCAGGGT
AGCTTTCTTGGGCACTCCCAGCGAAGCCGTCGACTTCTTTTCCTAGTGAGTTCGATGTGTTTATTAAGGG
TATCTAGCATTACATTACATCTCAACTCCTATCCAGCGTGGGTGCCCAGTGTCCTACCAACTACAATCCG
GCGGACTTTTACGTACAGGTGTTGGCCGTTGTGCCCGGACGGGAGATCGAGTCCCGTGATCGGATCGCCA
AGATATGCGACAATTTTGCTATTAGCAAAGTAGCCCGGGATATGGAGCAGTTGTTGGCCACCAAAAATTT
GGAGAAGCCACTGGAGCAGCCGGAGAATGGGTACACCTACAAGGCCACCTGGTTCATGCAGTTCCGGGCG
GTCCTGTGGCGATCCTGGCTGTCGGTGCTCAAGGAACCACTCCTCGTAAAAGTGCGACTTATTCAGACAA
CGGTGAGTGGTTCCAGTGGAAACAAATGATATAACGCTTACAATTCTTGGAAACAAATTCGCTAGATTTT
AGTTAGAATTGCCTGATTCCACACCCTTCTTAGTTTTTTTCAATGAGATGTATAGTTTATAGTTTTGCAG
AAAATAAATAAATTTCATTTAACTCGCGAACATGTTGAAGATATGAATATTAATGAGATGCGAGTAACAT
TTTAATTTGCAGATGGTTGCCATCTTGATTGGCCTCATCTTTTTGGGCCAACAACTCACGCAAGTGGGCG
TGATGAATATCAACGGAGCCATCTTCCTCTTCCTGACCAACATGACCTTTCAAAACGTCTTTGCCACGAT
AAATGTAAGTCTTGTTTAGAATACATTTGCATATTAATAATTTACTAACTTTCTAATGAATCGATTCGAT
TTAGGTGTTCACCTCAGAGCTGCCAGTTTTTATGAGGGAGGCCCGAAGTCGACTTTATCGCTGTGACACA
TACTTTCTGGGCAAAACGATTGCCGAATTACCGCTTTTTCTCACAGTGCCACTGGTCTTCACGGCGATTG
CCTATCCGATGATCGGACTGCGGGCCGGAGTGCTGCACTTCTTCAACTGCCTGGCGCTGGTCACTCTGGT
GGCCAATGTGTCAACGTCCTTCGGATATCTAATATCCTGCGCCAGCTCCTCGACCTCGATGGCGCTGTCT
GTGGGTCCGCCGGTTATCATACCATTCCTGCTCTTTGGCGGCTTCTTCTTGAACTCGGGCTCGGTGCCAG
TATACCTCAAATGGTTGTCGTACCTCTCATGGTTCCGTTACGCCAACGAGGGTCTGCTGATTAACCAATG
GGCGGACGTGGAGCCGGGCGAAATTAGCTGCACATCGTCGAACACCACGTGCCCCAGTTCGGGCAAGGTC
ATCCTGGAGACGCTTAACTTCTCCGCCGCCGATCTGCCGCTGGACTACGTGGGTCTGGCCATTCTCATCG
TGAGCTTCCGGGTGCTCGCATATCTGGCTCTAAGACTTCGGGCCCGACGCAAGGAGTAGCCGACATATAT
CCGAAATAACTGCTTGTTTTTTTTTTTACCATTATTACCATCGTGTTTACTGTTTATTGCCCCCTCAAAA
AGCTAATGTAATTATATTTGTGCCAATAAAAACAAGATATGACCTATAGAATACAAGTATTTCCCCTTCG
AACATCCCCACAAGTAGACTTTGGATTTGTCTTCTAACCAAAAGACTTACACACCTGCATACCTTACATC
AAAAACTCGTTTATCGCTACATAAAACACCGGGATATATTTTTTATATACATACTTTTCAAATCGCGCGC
CCTCTTCATAATTCACCTCCACCACACCACGTTTCGTAGTTGCTCTTTCGCTGTCTCCCACCCGCTCTCC
GCAACACATTCACCTTTTGTTCGACGACCTTGGAGCGACTGTCGTTAGTTCCGCGCGATTCGGTTCGCTC
AAATGGTTCCGAGTGGTTCATTTCGTCTCAATAGAAATTAGTAATAAATATTTGTATGTACAATTTATTT
GCTCCAATATATTTGTATATATTTCCCTCACAGCTATATTTATTCTAATTTAATATTATGACTTTTTAAG
GTAATTTTTTGTGACCTGTTCGGAGTGATTAGCGTTACAATTTGAACTGAAAGTGACATCCAGTGTTTGT
TCCTTGTGTAGATGCATCTCAAAAAAATGGTGGGCATAATAGTGTTGTTTATATATATCAAAAATAACAA
CTATAATAATAAGAATACATTTAATTTAGAAAATGCTTGGATTTCACTGGAACTAGAATTAATTCGGCTG
CTGCTCTAAACGACGCATTTCGTACTCCAAAGTACGAATTTTTTCCCTCAAGCTCTTATTTTCATTAAAC
AATGAACAGGACCTAACGCACAGTCACGTTATTGTTTACATAAATGATTTTTTTTACTATTCAAACTTAC
TCTGTTTGTGTACTCCCACTGGTATAGCCTTCTTTTATCTTTTCTGGTTCAGGCTCTATCACTTTACTAG
GTACGGCATCTGCGTTGAGTCGCCTCCTTTTAAATGTCTGACCTTTTGCAGGTGCAGCCTTCCACTGCGA
ATCATTAAAGTGGGTATCACAAATTTGGGAGTTTTCACCAAGGCTGCACCCAAGGCTCTGCTCCCACAAT
TTTCTCTTAATAGCACACTTCGGCACGTGAATTAATTTTACTCCAGTCACAGCTTTGCAGCAAAATTTGC
AATATTTCATTTTTTTTTATTCCACGTAAGGGTTAATGTTTTCAAAAAAAAATTCGTCCGCACACAACCT
TTCCTCTCAACAAGCAAACGTGCACTGAATTTAAGTGTATACTTCGGTAAGCTTCGGCTATCGACGGGAC
CACCTTATGTTATTTCATCATG
