>Addgene plasmid #64715 | pQUAST-p65AD::CaM | addgene partial sequence | sequence record 111562 | pCasper-hs 5'-GCAACTACTGAAATCTGCCAAG-3'
TAGGGAATTGGGAATTCGTTAACAGATCGGGGGATCAATTCGTTAACAGATCTCAACATGGATAAAGCGG
AATTAATTCCCGAGCCTCCAAAAAAGAAGAGAAAGGTCGAATTGGGATCCACGCCGATGGAGTTCCAGTA
CCTGCCCGATACGGATGACCGTCACCGTATCGAAGAAAAGCGGAAGCGAACCTATGAAACCTTCAAGTCC
ATCATGAAAAAGTCCCCCTTCTCGGGCCCCACGGACCCGCGCCCCCCGCCCCGTCGTATTGCGGTTCCTT
CGCGCAGCAGTGCCAGCGTCCCCAAACCCGCACCGCAGCCCTACCCGTTCACTTCCTCCCTTAGCACGAT
TAACTATGATGAGTTCCCCACGATGGTGTTCCCCAGTGGACAAATTTCCCAGGCATCGGCACTGGCTCCG
GCCCCACCGCAAGTCCTCCCCCAGGCGCCCGCTCCGGCACCGGCTCCCGCAATGGTGAGTGCTCTGGCCC
AGGCCCCCGCTCCAGTCCCCGTGCTGGCGCCTGGACCCCCACAGGCAGTTGCCCCTCCTGCTCCGAAACC
AACGCAGGCGGGCGAAGGAACCCTGAGCGAGGCCCTCTTGCAGCTTCAGTTCGATGACGAAGACTTGGGA
GCCCTGCTGGGTAACAGCACAGACCCTGCCGTATTCACCGATCTCGCATCCGTGGACAACAGCGAGTTTC
AGCAGCTCTTGAATCAGGGAATCCCGGTCGCACCTCATACCACAGAGCCCATGCTGATGGAATACCCGGA
GGCTATCACGCGACTGGTGACCGGCGCACAGCGACCACCCGATCCAGCCC
