>Addgene plasmid #64715 | pQUAST-p65AD::CaM | addgene partial sequence | sequence record 113854 | MUHD1 5'-AGAATGTTGAGAGTCAGCAGTAGC-3'
AAACAGGTTTTCCTCATTAAAGGCATTCCACCACTGCTCCCATTCATCAGTTCCATAGGTTGGAATCTAA
AATACACAAACAATTAGAATCAGTAGTTTAACACATTATACACTTAAAAATTTTATATTTACCTTAGAGC
TTTAAATCTCTGTAGGTAGTTTGTCCAATTATGTCACACCACAGAAGTAAGGTTCCTTCACAAAGATCCT
CTAGAGGTACCCTCGAGTTACTTCGCTGTCATCATTTGTACAAACTCTTCGTAGTTTACCTGACCATCCC
CATCGATGTCTGCTTCCCTGATCATTTCATCAACCTCTTCATCTGTTAACTTCTCTCCAAGGTTTGTCAT
CACGTGGCGAAGCTCTGCTGCACTGATGTAGCCATTGCCATCCTTATCAAACACACGGAACGCTTCTCTA
ATTTCTTCTTCACTGTCTGTGTCTTTCATTTTTCTTGCCATCATTGTCAGGAACTCAGGGAAGTCGATTG
TGCCGTCACCGTCGGCATCTACTTCATTGATCATGTCCTGCAGCTCTGCTTCTGTGGGGTTCTGCCCCAG
AGACCGCATCACCGTCCCCAGCTCCTTGGTTGTTATTGTCCCATCCCCGTCCTTGTCAAATAGGGAGAAA
GCCTCTTTAAATTCTGCGATCTGCTCTTCAGTCAGTTGGTCACTAGTACCTCCACCTCCACCTCCACCAC
CTCCTCCGCTAGCGGAGCTTATCTGGCTCAGCAAAGCGGAGAAATCCATATCAGCGATGCTGGAGAAATC
CTCATCGCCGCTGAGGAGGCCATTGGGCAAACCCGGGGCACCCAGTGGGGCAGGGGCTGGATCGGGTGGT
CGCTGTGCGCCGGTCACCAGTCGCGTGATAGCCTCCGGGTATTCCATCAGCATGGGCTCTGTGGTATGAG
GTGCGACCGG
